>Addgene plasmid #116991 | pFS_0379_pET30-RT-CRISPR_Tolypothrix_campylonemoides_ARRAY_3 | addgene full sequence | sequence record 227101 | Addgene NGS Result
CCAGGTTTCTATCCCACAAATTAGCTTCCTCACAAAGGTTTGAGGTACTTTGGCTGGAGATTTGTTGAGA
GTAATTCGCATTTGTTTGGACGAAAATTTGCATCCCACAAAAAAGCGCTGTAGAATTATTTCAGGGTAAG
GCTTCTAGGAGCTGGTCTTTAAACTTCTTCGGAAGTTGAATTAATGGAAACGTCCCGCGGCCGCTATTCT
TTTGATTTATAAGGGATTTTGCCGATTTCGGCCTATTGGTTAAAAAATGAGCTGATTTAACAAAAATTTA
ACGCGAATTTTAACAAAATATTAACGCTTACAATTTAGGTGGCACTTTTCGGGGAAATGTGCGCGGAACC
CCTATTTGTTTATTTTTCTAAATACATTCAAATATGTATCCGCTCATGAATTAATTCTTAGAAAAACTCA
TCGAGCATCAAATGAAACTGCAATTTATTCATATCAGGATTATCAATACCATATTTTTGAAAAAGCCGTT
TCTGTAATGAAGGAGAAAACTCACCGAGGCAGTTCCATAGGATGGCAAGATCCTGGTATCGGTCTGCGAT
TCCGACTCGTCCAACATCAATACAACCTATTAATTTCCCCTCGTCAAAAATAAGGTTATCAAGTGAGAAA
TCACCATGAGTGACGACTGAATCCGGTGAGAATGGCAAAAGTTTATGCATTTCTTTCCAGACTTGTTCAA
CAGGCCAGCCATTACGCTCGTCATCAAAATCACTCGCATCAACCAAACCGTTATTCATTCGTGATTGCGC
CTGAGCGAGACGAAATACGCGATCGCTGTTAAAAGGACAATTACAAACAGGAATCGAATGCAACCGGCGC
AGGAACACTGCCAGCGCATCAACAATATTTTCACCTGAATCAGGATATTCTTCTAATACCTGGAATGCTG
TTTTCCCGGGGATCGCAGTGGTGAGTAACCATGCATCATCAGGAGTACGGATAAAATGCTTGATGGTCGG
AAGAGGCATAAATTCCGTCAGCCAGTTTAGTCTGACCATCTCATCTGTAACATCATTGGCAACGCTACCT
TTGCCATGTTTCAGAAACAACTCTGGCGCATCGGGCTTCCCATACAATCGATAGATTGTCGCACCTGATT
GCCCGACATTATCGCGAGCCCATTTATACCCATATAAATCAGCATCCATGTTGGAATTTAATCGCGGCCT
AGAGCAAGACGTTTCCCGTTGAATATGGCTCATAACACCCCTTGTATTACTGTTTATGTAAGCAGACAGT
TTTATTGTTCATGACCAAAATCCCTTAACGTGAGTTTTCGTTCCACTGAGCGTCAGACCCCGTAGAAAAG
ATCAAAGGATCTTCTTGAGATCCTTTTTTTCTGCGCGTAATCTGCTGCTTGCAAACAAAAAAACCACCGC
TACCAGCGGTGGTTTGTTTGCCGGATCAAGAGCTACCAACTCTTTTTCCGAAGGTAACTGGCTTCAGCAG
AGCGCAGATACCAAATACTGTCCTTCTAGTGTAGCCGTAGTTAGGCCACCACTTCAAGAACTCTGTAGCA
CCGCCTACATACCTCGCTCTGCTAATCCTGTTACCAGTGGCTGCTGCCAGTGGCGATAAGTCGTGTCTTA
CCGGGTTGGACTCAAGACGATAGTTACCGGATAAGGCGCAGCGGTCGGGCTGAACGGGGGGTTCGTGCAC
ACAGCCCAGCTTGGAGCGAACGACCTACACCGAACTGAGATACCTACAGCGTGAGCTATGAGAAAGCGCC
ACGCTTCCCGAAGGGAGAAAGGCGGACAGGTATCCGGTAAGCGGCAGGGTCGGAACAGGAGAGCGCACGA
GGGAGCTTCCAGGGGGAAACGCCTGGTATCTTTATAGTCCTGTCGGGTTTCGCCACCTCTGACTTGAGCG
TCGATTTTTGTGATGCTCGTCAGGGGGGCGGAGCCTATGGAAAAACGCCAGCAACGCGGCCTTTTTACGG
TTCCTGGTCTTTTGCTGGCCTTTTGCTCACATGTTCTTTCCTGCGTTATCCCCTGATTCTGTGGATAACC
GTATTACCGCCTTTGAGTGAGCTGATACCGCTCGCCGCAGCCGAACGACCGAGCGCAGCGAGTCAGTGAG
CGAGGAAGCGGAAGAGCGCCTGATGCGGTATTTTCTCCTTACGCATCTGTGCGGTATTTCACACCGCAAT
GGTGCACTCTCAGTACAATCTGCTCTGATGCCGCATAGTTAAGCCAGTATACACTCCGCTATCGCTACGT
GACTGGGTCATGGCTGCGCCCCGACACCCGCCAACACCCGCTGACGCGCCCTGACGGGCTTGTCTGCTCC
CGGCATCCGCTTACAGACAAGCTGTGACCGTCTCCGGGAGCTGCATGTGTCAGAGGTTTTCACCGTCATC
ACCGAAACGCGCGAGGCAGCTGCGGTAAAGCTCATCAGCGTGGTCGTGAAGCGATTCACAGATGTCTGCC
TGTTCATCCGCGTCCAGCTCGTTGAGTTTCTCCAGAAGCGTTAATGTCTGGCTTCTGATAAAGCGGGCCA
TGTTAAGGGCGGTTTTTTCCTGTTTGGTCACTGATGCCTCCGTGTAAGGGGGATTTCTGTTCATGGGGGT
AATGATACCGATGAAACGAGAGAGGATGCTCACGATACGGGTTACTGATGATGAACATGCCCGGTTACTG
GAACGTTGTGAGGGTAAACAACTGGCGGTATGGATGCGGCGGGACCAGAGAAAAATCACTCAGGGTCAAT
GCCAGCGCTTCGTTAATACAGATGTAGGTGTTCCACAGGGTAGCCAGCAGCATCCTGCGATGCAGATCCG
GAACATAATGGTGCAGGGCGCTGACTTCCGCGTTTCCAGACTTTACGAAACACGGAAACCGAAGATCATT
CATGTTGTTGCTCAGGTCGCAGACGTTTTGCAGCAGCAGTCGCTTCACGTTCGCTCGCGTATCGGTGATT
CATTCTGCTAACCAGTAAGGCAACCCCGCCAGCCTAGCCGGGTCCTCAACGACAGGAGCACGATCATGCG
CACCCGTGGGGCCGCCATGCCGGCGATAATGGCCTGCTTCTCGCCGAAACGTTTGGTGGCGGGACCAGTG
ACGAAGGCTTGAGCGAGGGCGTGCAAGATTCCGAATACCGCAAGCGACAGGCCGATCATCGTCGCGCTCC
AGCGAAAGCGGTCCTCGCCGAAAATGACCCAGAGCGCTGCCGGCACCTGTCCTACGAGTTGCATGATAAA
GAAGATAGTCATAAGTGCGGCGACGATAGTCATGCCCCGCGCCCACCGGAAGGAGCTGACTGGGTTGAAG
GCTCTCAAGGGCATCGGTCGAGATCCCGGTGCCTAATGAGTGAGCTAACTTACATTAATTGCGTTGCGCT
CACTGCCCGCTTTCCAGTCGGGAAACCTGTCGTGCCAGCTGCATTAATGAATCGGCCAACGCGCGGGGAG
AGGCGGTTTGCGTATTGGGCGCCAGGGTGGTTTTTCTTTTCACCAGTGAGACGGGCAACAGCTGATTGCC
CTTCACCGCCTGGCCCTGAGAGAGTTGCAGCAAGCGGTCCACGCTGGTTTGCCCCAGCAGGCGAAAATCC
TGTTTGATGGTGGTTAACGGCGGGATATAACATGAGCTATCTTCGGTATCGTCGTATCCCACTACCGAGA
TGTCCGCACCAACGCGCAGCCCGGACTCGGTAATGGCGCGCATTGCGCCCAGCGCCATCTGATCGTTGGC
AACCAGCATCGCAGTGGGAACGATGCCCTCATTCAGCATTTGCATGGTTTGTTGAAAACCGGACATGGCA
CTCCAGTCGCCTTCCCGTTCCGCTATCGGCTGAATTTGATTGCGAGTGAGATATTTATGCCAGCCAGCCA
GACGCAGACGCGCCGAGACAGAACTTAATGGGCCCGCTAACAGCGCGATTTGCTGGTGACCCAATGCGAC
CAGATGCTCCACGCCCAGTCGCGTACCATCTTCATGGGAGAAAATAATACTGTTGATGGGTGTCTGGTCA
GAGACATCAAGAAATAACGCCGGAACATTAGTGCAGGCAGCTTCCACAGCAATGGCATCCTGGTCATCCA
GCGGATAGTTAATGATCAGCCCACTGACGCGTTGCGCGAGAAGATTGTGCACCGCCGCTTTACAGGCTTC
GACGCCGCTTCGTTCTACCATCGACACCACCACGCTGGCACCCAGTTGATCGGCGCGAGATTTAATCGCC
GCGACAATTTGCGACGGCGCGTGCAGGGCCAGACTGGAGGTGGCAACGCCAATCAGCAACGACTGTTTGC
CCGCCAGTTGTTGTGCCACGCGGTTGGGAATGTAATTCAGCTCCGCCATCGCCGCTTCCACTTTTTCCCG
CGTTTTCGCAGAAACGTGGCTGGCCTGGTTCACCACGCGGGAAACGGTCTGATAAGAGACACCGGCATAC
TCTGCGACATCGTATAACGTTACTGGTTTCACATTCACCACCCTGAATTGACTCTCTTCCGGGCGCTATC
ATGCCATACCGCGAAAGGTTTTGCGCCATTCGATGGTGTCCGGGATCTCGACGCTCTCCCTTATGCGACT
CCTGCATTAGGAAGCAGCCCAGTAGTAGGTTGAGGCCGTTGAGCACCGCCGCCGCAAGGAATGGTGCATG
CAAGGAGATGGCGCCCAACAGTCCCCCGGCCACGGGGCCTGCCACCATACCCACGCCGAAACAAGCGCTC
ATGAGCCCGAAGTGGCGAGCCCGATCTTCCCCATCGGTGATGTCGGCGATATAGGCGCCAGCAACCGCAC
CTGTGGCGCCGGTGATGCCGGCCACGATGCGTCCGGCGTAGAGGATCGAGATCGATCTCGATCCCGCGAA
ATTAATACGACTCACTATAGGGGAATTGTGAGCGGATAACAATTCCCCTCTAGAAATAATTTTGTTTAAC
TTTAAGAAGGAGATATACATATGTTTACTATAGAGCAGATTACTTCGGCTTGGTTACTTGTGAGAGCCGG
CTCAAGAGGAGCCGGGGTCGATGGTATGACTGTCGATCTATTCGCAGCAGGAGTTAACGAGCAACTTAGA
ATATTACTGAGGCAGTTGCAGCAGGAGAGTTATAGAGCCTCTCCTGCTAAGGGATTCTTCGTCGCAAAGA
AGTCGGGTGGAAAGAGGCTGATCGGAATCCCAACTGTTCGAGATAGGATAGTTCAGAGATTACTTTTGGA
AGAATTGTACTTCCCCCTAGAGGACACCTTCCTAGACTGTAGTTATGCTTACAGACCGGGTAGAAACATC
CAACAGGCCGTGCAGCACCTGTACAGCTATTATCAATACCAGCCCAAGTGGATCATTAAGGCTGATATCG
CTGAGTTCTTCGATAATCTATGCTGGGCTCTTTTATTTACAGCCCTGGAAGATCTCCAACTCGAACCTAT
ACTTCTACAGCTGTTAGAGCAACAGTTAAAGTCCGGCATAGTTATTGCAGGCAAGCCAATCTATCCAGGG
AAAGGTGTATTGCAGGGCGGGGTCTTGAGTGGAGCACTGGCTAACTTGTATCTTACGTCATTCGAGCGAA
AGTGCCTATCCTACGGTATCAACCTTGTTAGATATGGTGACGACTTCGCTATAGCTTGCTCGTCCTGGCT
TGAGGCTAACAGGATATTGGATAAGATCACTACATGGTTAGGCGAGCTGTACCTCAACCTACAACCTGAG
AAAACCCAGATCTTCGCTCCGGACGACGAATTTACTTTTCTAGGTTATAGATTCGCTGGCGGTGAGGTGT
ATGCCCCGCCCCCACCTGTAATGACGAGGGAAGGTGAGTGGGTCACCAATGAGTCCGGACTGCCATACTT
CAGGCCTAAATCTCGTCCTGTTAAGTTCGTGAGTAGACCACCCAAAGCCTGTTCTATTGCTTCACCAATT
AAGTTCCCAACGGCCCCAATTAGCCACTTATGGCAGGAGTTCATGACTACCCTATATGTTACAGATCAGG
GTGCATACCTTTCTGTTAAGAACCAACAATTCCAAGTTTTCTACCAGGGCGAGCTGAAAATCAAGGTGCC
TGCTACTAGAGTCAATAACATTGTAATGTTCGGATGCTGCAACGTCAGTCATGGCGCTGTCAGTATGGCC
TTGAGGAGAAGAATACCTATTATGTACTTATCACAGAAGGGTAGATACTTCGGCCACACCGCTGTTCAGG
GCGACGCACGAGTGGAGTACCTCATGCAGCAAGTTAAATGTTGCGAAAATACACAATTCACCCGACAACA
GGCCGAGGCTATCGTGGCTGCTAAATTACACAACTCCAGAATCTTACTGATGAGACTCAATAGGAGAAGG
CCGACTGAGATAGCAACACAGGCCATTGACTTGATAGAAATCCTTATTGACTCACTGCCACAGGCCGAGT
CCCTCGACGCCCTAAGAGGTTACGAGGGAAAGGCCGCTACCGTCTACTTTCAGGCACTCGGCTCACTATT
CACTGGCTTCTTCGCTTTCGACAAACGTACTAAAAGACCACCCACAGATCCCATAAATTCTCTGATGTCT
CTGGGGTATACCCTTTTGTCTCAACAAGTATTCAGTTTCATTCAATCAGTAGGCTTGCATACACATTTCG
GTAACCTACACACACCAAGGGACAACCACCCTGCCCTCGTTAGCGACCTGATGGAAGAATTTCGAGCCCA
GATCGTGGACTCTTTCGTAGCATATCTGGTTAACAAGAAGATCCTTACCCCTGAGGACTTCACACCCCCA
GATGAGAGAGGTGGAGTGTATCTCCAGGCTTCAGCTCTGAAGAAATACCTGAAACACTGGGAAGAAAAGT
TGCAGACAGAAACTACTCACCCACATACTGGTTACAAAGTTGCCTACAGAAGATGTATTGAGCTACAAGT
TAGGGAATACATCGCTTGCCTGGTCGGAGAGGTCGAAGTCTATCGACCTATGGTCTGGAAGTTGTAGCGT
ACGTTAACTTTAAGAAGGAGAACTTAAGATGTTCTACTTGGTATGCTATGACATTGTGTCAGATAATCGA
AGAAACAAAGTATCAAAGCTGTTGGAAGCATACGGACTTAGAGTCCAGAAGTCTGTGTTTGAATGCGTCC
TAGACGAAAAGCAATATGAGATGTTGTCCAAGTATTTGATGCGTCTGGTTAACAGGCGAGAGGACCAAGT
CAGGTTTTATCCAATGTCCGCCCACAACAGATGCAAGGTCGCTGTGCTGGGCACCCAGCCCGAGTTCGTT
GTTGACGATGCTGCATTCATCGTGTGACTCGAGATCCGGCTGCTAACAAAGCCCGAAAGGAAGCTGAGTT
GGCTGCTGCCACCGCTGAGCAATAACTAGCATAACCCCTTGGGGCCTCTAAACGGGTCTTGAGGGGTTTT
TTGCTGAAAGGAGGAACTATATCCGGATA
Features (pLannotate 1.2.2; 18 found; start..end, strand, type, name):
    203..316     +  rep_origin     M13 ori (fragment): M13 bacteriophage origin of replication; arrow indicates direction of (+) strand synthesis
    342..399     +  promoter       AmpR promoter (fragment): bla
    408..1223    -  CDS            KanR: aminoglycoside phosphotransferase; aph(3')-Ia; confers resistance to kanamycin in bacteria or G418 (Geneticin®) in eukaryotes
   1345..1933    +  rep_origin     ori: high-copy-number ColE1/pMB1/pBR322/pUC origin of replication
   2119..2258    -  misc_feature   bom: basis of mobility region from pBR322
   2360..2551    -  CDS            rop: Rop protein, which maintains plasmids at low copy number; rop
   2568..2948    +  CDS            YPB1_ECOLX: Protein predicted: Swiss-Prot protein existence level 4. From Escherichia coli.
   3020..3311    -  CDS            TcR (fragment): tetracycline efflux protein; tet; confers resistance to tetracycline
   3326..3347    -  protein_bind   CAP binding site: CAP binding activates transcription in the presence of cAMP. E. coli catabolite activator protein
   3360..4442    -  CDS            lacI: lac repressor; lacI; The lac repressor binds to the lac operator to inhibit transcription in E. coli. This inhibition can be relieved by adding lactose or isopropyl-β-D-thiogalactopyranoside (IPTG).
   4443..4520    -  promoter       lacI promoter: lacI
   4528..4807    -  CDS            TcR (fragment): tetracycline efflux protein; tet; confers resistance to tetracycline
   4833..4851    +  promoter       T7 promoter: promoter for bacteriophage T7 RNA polymerase
   4852..4876    +  protein_bind   lac operator: The lac repressor binds to the lac operator to inhibit transcription in E. coli. This inhibition can be relieved by adding lactose or isopropyl-β-D-thiogalactopyranoside (IPTG). lac repressor encoded by lacI
   4891..4913    +  RBS            RBS: efficient ribosome binding site from bacteriophage T7 gene 10 (Olins and Rangwala, 1989)
   6934..6951    +  RBS            RBS (fragment): efficient ribosome binding site from bacteriophage T7 gene 10 (Olins and Rangwala, 1989)
   7249..7298    +  CDS            SET1 (fragment): solubility-enhancement tag derived from T7 phage gene 10B
   7306..7353    +  terminator     T7 terminator: transcription terminator for bacteriophage T7 RNA polymerase
