[The description below was written by a language model from this plasmid's Addgene catalogue record and pLannotate feature annotations shown in this document.]
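Description:
pFS_0379_pET30-RT-CRISPR_Tolypothrix_campylonemoides_ARRAY_3 is a 7.4 kb bacterial expression plasmid built on the Novagen pET30b+ backbone. It replicates in E. coli from a ColE1/pBR322-type origin accompanied by the bom region and the rop gene, which holds the plasmid at low copy number, consistent with the catalogue entry. Selection is by kanamycin through the aph(3')-Ia gene. A fragment of an M13/f1 phage origin and short remnants of the pBR322 tetracycline resistance gene flanking lacI are leftover backbone sequence rather than functional parts.

The payload is a synthetic version of the Tolypothrix campylonemoides CRISPR adaptation module, encoding a reverse transcriptase–Cas1 fusion together with Cas2. It is driven by a T7 promoter with an adjacent lac operator (T7lac), and the plasmid-borne lacI gives repression that is relieved by IPTG in hosts supplying T7 RNA polymerase. A T7 gene 10 ribosome binding site sits just downstream of the operator, and a second partial copy appears about 2 kb later, suggesting an operon-like layout with separate translation starts, ending at the T7 terminator. The automated feature table does not annotate the RT-Cas1 or Cas2 coding regions or the CRISPR array, so their exact positions, including where TcCRISPR array 3 lies, cannot be read from it. The short SET1 tag hit near the terminator may be backbone-derived sequence.

RT-Cas1–Cas2 complexes can acquire new spacers from RNA by reverse transcription and integrate them into a CRISPR array. This plasmid therefore serves for transcriptional recording in bacteria, with its array designed to be compatible with the SENECA readout for selectively detecting newly expanded arrays.
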