Addgene plasmid #116991: pFS_0379_pET30-RT-CRISPR_Tolypothrix_campylonemoides_ARRAY_3
Purpose: Expresses TcRT-Cas1-Cas2 under pT7lac promoter, encodes TcCRISPR array 3, compatible with SENECA acquisition readout
Depositing lab: Randall Platt. Depositing organization: ETH Zurich (Swiss Federal Institute of Technology). Publication: Transcriptional recording by CRISPR spacer acquisition from RNA. Schmidt F, Cherepkova MY, Platt RJ. Nature. 2018 Oct;562(7727):380-385. doi: 10.1038/s41586-018-0569-1. Epub 2018 Oct 3. PubMed 30283135.
Backbone
  Vector backbone: pET30b+
  Backbone manufacturer: Novagen
  Vector type: Bacterial Expression
Growth in bacteria
  Bacterial resistance: Kanamycin, 50 μg/mL
  Growth temperature: 37°C
  Growth strain: Stbl3
  Copy number: Low Copy
Gene/Insert
  Gene/Insert name: Tolypothrix campylonemoides RT-Cas1-Cas2
  Species: Synthetic
  Promoter: T7
  Cloning method: Restriction Enzyme; 5′ cloning site Unknown (unknown if destroyed); 3′ cloning site Unknown (unknown if destroyed)
  Sequencing primers: 5′ T7; 3′ T7-term
Terms and licenses: Academic/Nonprofit Terms; Industry Terms: Not Available to Industry
Depositor comments: Please see the annotated GenBank file and the additional image file for the location of specific features in the sequence of this plasmid.
How to cite: pFS_0379_pET30-RT-CRISPR_Tolypothrix_campylonemoides_ARRAY_3 was a gift from Randall Platt (Addgene plasmid # 116991 ; http://n2t.net/addgene:116991 ; RRID:Addgene_116991)
